Addgene plasmid #53695: pMiR-E6AP-3'UTR-miR-375-mut
Purpose: Luciferase reporter assay for E6AP 3'UTR with point mutation on miR-375 binding site
Depositing lab: Edward Chan. Depositing organization: University of Florida. Publication: miR-375 activates p21 and suppresses telomerase activity by coordinately regulating HPV E6/E7, E6AP, CIP2A, and 14-3-3zeta. Jung HM, Phillips BL, Chan EK. Mol Cancer. 2014 Apr 8;13(1):80. doi: 10.1186/1476-4598-13-80. PubMed 24708873.
Backbone
  Vector backbone: pMiR-Target
  Backbone manufacturer: Origene
  Backbone size w/o insert (bp): 7900
  Total vector size (bp): 9800
  Vector type: Luciferase
Growth in bacteria
  Bacterial resistance: Kanamycin, 50 μg/mL
  Growth temperature: 37°C
  Growth strain: DH5alpha
  Copy number: Unknown
Gene/Insert
  Gene/Insert name: UBE3A 3'UTR (alt name: E6AP)
  Species: H. sapiens (human)
  Insert size (bp): 1896
  Mutation: Mutation on miR-375 binding site on E6AP 3'UTR (refer to citation)
  GenBank ID: NM_000462.3
  Entrez Gene: UBE3A (a.k.a. ANCR, AS, E6-AP, EPVE6AP, HPVE6A, PIX1)
  Cloning method: Restriction Enzyme; 5′ cloning site EcoR1 (not destroyed); 3′ cloning site Not1 (not destroyed)
  Sequencing primers: 5′ AGAAGCTGCGCGGTGGTGTTGTG; 3′ CTGGAGGATCATCCAGCCGGCGT
Terms and licenses: Academic/Nonprofit Terms; Industry Terms: Not Available to Industry
How to cite: pMiR-E6AP-3'UTR-miR-375-mut was a gift from Edward Chan (Addgene plasmid # 53695 ; http://n2t.net/addgene:53695 ; RRID:Addgene_53695)
