[The description below was written by a language model from this plasmid's Addgene catalogue record.]
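Description:
pMiR-E6AP-3'UTR-miR-375-mut is a luciferase reporter plasmid built on the commercial pMiR-Target backbone (about 7.9 kb), giving a total construct of roughly 9.8 kb. It is propagated in E. coli under kanamycin selection. The record gives no feature table, so the promoter driving the reporter, the origin of replication and any additional markers or reporters on the backbone are not stated, and the copy number is listed as unknown.

The insert is a 1,896 bp fragment corresponding to the 3' untranslated region of human UBE3A, the gene encoding the ubiquitin ligase E6AP. It was cloned by restriction digestion between EcoRI and NotI sites, both of which remain intact. In microRNA target reporters of this type, the UTR is placed downstream of the luciferase coding sequence so that it becomes part of the reporter transcript. A microRNA that binds the UTR then reduces luciferase output.

In this version the predicted miR-375 binding site in the UTR carries point mutations. The exact changes are not listed in the record, which refers to the associated publication for them. The construct therefore serves as the binding-site-mutant control in luciferase assays. If miR-375 represses a reporter with the intact UTR but not this mutant, the repression can be attributed to direct interaction with that site. The associated work concerns miR-375 regulation of E6AP alongside HPV E6/E7 and other targets, in the context of p21 activation and telomerase suppression.
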