>Addgene plasmid #53695 | pMiR-E6AP-3'UTR-miR-375-mut | addgene partial sequence | sequence record 90225 | TK-pA-R 5'-ttgtctccttccgtgtttca-3'
GGTGGGCGAAGAACTCCAGCATGAGATCCCCGCGCTGGAGGATCATCCAGCCGGCGTCCCGGAAAACGAT
TCCGAAGCCCAACCTTTCATAGAAGGCGGCGGTGGAATCGAAATCTCGTGATGGCAGGTTGGGCGTCGCT
TGGTCGGTCATTTTCTTCGAATCTAGATGCCGCGGCCGCCCTCAGAGTATTTAATTTCTCCTCACTTTAA
TTACACATTAAGAAGCACAGTGGATGAGAAGCCTTTAAGATGACTACAGTTGCACGAAGGTCCCTTTCAT
CAAGGTAGCGTATGTACCCTAACAGTGTTCTAAAGGCTGGCCCAGAAAAACCCCATGTTACCTTATCACA
ATATGGAAAGCATTGTCTTCTTTTTCCACTAAATTAAATTATGGTGAAAAGTGCCACAGTTTTATTTAGC
ATTATGGTACATAACAAACAGTTCTGTCTCAATTATGAAAAAAATTAATTAAAATAATCCTGAAAGACAT
CCTTTTTCTCCCCCCAATGATTTGAAAGCTGCATTTTTCCTGCCAATTTCAAACAAACAAATCATCAGGT
TGATCTACAGTAATCAGTTAAAACAATCAGTCAATCAATCAATCAATCACCAAGGCACAAGCTCAGCACA
TTAGCTATAGCTTGTAGCAAAAGGATATATCAATGTCTCACCTTAGTTAAAAATACATAATCCTTTTATT
TTATAATGCAATAAAAGAAATTAACAACATCACATACACAGAAGACTAGGAAAGGGGAAACTACTTACTT
CTGGAAATCAGTAATGTAAACCTACTTGTACTTTTCCATAGTACATGAAAGTAACGTTTAACATGTTTTG
AATTAATTAATTAAATTTAATCTGTGGGGCTATACAATGTAATTCTTAGGAGTAATAGTTTCATTCATTT
CCAGGTCAGCTTACTGTATGATTAAGTAACACAAGGCACAGTA
