>Addgene plasmid #53695 | pMiR-E6AP-3'UTR-miR-375-mut | addgene partial sequence | sequence record 90961 | Fluc-F1 5'-AGAAGCTGCGCGGTGGTGTTGTG-3'
CCTAAAGGACTGACCGGCAAGTTGGACGCCCGCAAGATCCGCGAGATTCTCATTAAGGCCAAGAAGGGCG
GAAAGATCGCCGTGTAACAATTGGCAGAGCTCAGAATTCACGTATGCCAAAGGATTTGGCATGCTGTAAA
ACAAAACAAAACAAAATAAAACAAAAAAAAGGAAGGAAAAAAAAAGAAAAAATTTAAAAAATTTTAAAAA
TATAACGAGGGATAAATTTTTGGTGGTGATAGTGTCCCAGTACAAAAAGGCTGTAAGATAGTCAACCACA
GTAGTCACCTATGTCTGTGCCTCCCTTCTTTATTGGGGACATGTGGGCTGGAACAGCAGATTTCAGCTAC
ATATATGATGTTATCCTTTATTATTATTATAATTATTTTTTTGCGTGAAAGTGTTACATATTCTTTCACT
TGTATGTACAGAGAGGTTTTTCTGAATATTTATTTTAAGGGTTAAATCACTTTTGCTTGTGTTTATTACT
GCTTGAGGTTGAGCCTTTTGAGTATTTAAAAAATATATACCAACAGAACTACTCTCCCAAGGAAAATATT
GCCACCATTTGTAGACCACGTAACCTTCAAGTATGTGCTACTTTTTTGTCCCTGTATCTAACTCAAATCA
GGAACTGTATTTTTTTTAATGATTTGCTTTTGAAACTTGAAGTCTTGAAAACAGTGTGATGCAATTACTG
CTGTTCTAGCCCCCAAAGAGTTTTCTGTGCAAAATCTTGAGAATCAATCAATAAAGAAAGATGGAAGGAA
GGGAGAAATTGGAATGTTTTAACTGCAGCCCTCAGAACTTTAGTAACAGCACAACAAATTAAAAACAAAA
ACAACTCATGCCACAGTATGTCGTCTTCATGTGTCTTGCAATGAACTGTTTCAGTAGCCAATCCTCTTTC
TTAGTATATGAAAGGACAGGGATTTTTGTTCTTGTTGTTCTCGTTGTTGTTTTAAGTTTACTGGGGAAAG
TGCATTTGGCCAAATGAAATGGTAGTCAAGCCTATTGCAACAAAGTTAGGAAGTTTGTTGTTTGTTTATT
ATAA
