>Addgene plasmid #53695 | pMiR-E6AP-3'UTR-miR-375-mut | addgene partial sequence | sequence record 90969 | CMV-F 5'-CGCAAATGGGCGGTAGGCGTG-3'
CTATATAAGCAGAGCTCGTTTAGTGAACCGTCAGAATTTTGTAATACGACTCACTATAGGGCGGCCGGGA
ATCGTCGACTGGATCCAGTACCGAGGAGATCTGCGCCGCGTTCGCCATGAGCGAGCTGATCAAGGAGAAC
ATGCACATGAAGCTGTACATGGAGGGCACCGTGAACAACCACCACTTCAAGTGCACATCCGAGGGCGAAG
GCAAGCCCTACGAGGGCACCCAGACCATGAAGATCAAGGTGGTCGAGGGCGGCCCTCTCCCCTTCGCCTT
CGACATCCTGGCTACCAGCTTCATGTACGGCAGCAAAGCCTTCATCAACCACACCCAGGGCATCCCCGAC
TTCTTTAAGCAGTCCTTCCCTGAGGGCTTCACATGGGAGAGAATCACCACATACGAAGACGGGGGCGTGC
TGACCGCTACCCAGGACACCAGCTTCCAGAACGGCTGCATCATCTACAACGTCAAGATCAACGGGGTGAA
CTTCCCATCCAACGGCCCTGTGATGCAGAAGAAAACACGCGGCTGGGAGGCCAACACCGAGATGCTGTAC
CCCGCTGACGGCGGCCTGAGAGGCCACAGCCAGATGGCCCTGAAGCTCGTGGGCGGGGGCTACCTGCACT
GCTCCTTCAAGACCACATACAGATCCAAGAAACCCGCTAAGAACCTCAAGATGCCCGGCTTCCACTTCGT
GGACCACAGACTGGAAAGAATCAAGGAGGCCGACAAAGAGACCTACGTCGAGCAGCACGAGATGGCTGTG
GCCAAGTACTGCGACCTCCCTAGCAAACTGGGGCACAGATCGCGTCCCTCGAGCAGAAACTCATCTCAGA
AGAGGATCTGGCAGCAAATGATATCCTGGATTACAAGGATGACGACGATAAGGTTTAAACGGCCGGCCGC
GGTCATAGCTGTTTCCTGAACAGATCCCGGGTGGCATCCCTGTGACCCCTCCCCAGTGCCTCTCCTGGCC
CTGGAAGTTGCCACTCCAGTGCCCACCAGCCTTGTCCTAATAAAATTAAGTTGCATCATTTTGTCTGACT
AGGTGTCCTTCTA
